Addgene plasmid #167510: pIVR5
Purpose: Broad-Host range expression vector, pUC origin, Tn7 recognition sites, VanRAM repressor, PVanCC promoter, mRFP, Gentamicin Resistance Marker.
Depositing lab: Christopher Reisch. Depositing organization: University of Florida. Publication: A plasmid toolbox for controlled gene expression across the Proteobacteria. Schuster LA, Reisch CR. Nucleic Acids Res. 2021 Jun 14. pii: 6298615. doi: 10.1093/nar/gkab496. PubMed 34125913.
Backbone
  Vector backbone: pIVR5
  Vector type: Bacterial Expression, Synthetic Biology
Growth in bacteria
  Bacterial resistance: Gentamicin, 10 μg/mL
  Growth temperature: 37°C
  Growth strain: DH5alpha
  Copy number: Low Copy
Gene/Insert
  Gene/Insert name: VanRAM-mRFP
  Species: Synthetic
  Promoter: PVanCC
  Cloning method: Ligation Independent Cloning
Resource information
  A portion of this plasmid was derived from a plasmid made by: sAJM.1506 was from Addgene plasmid #108254
Terms and licenses: Academic/Nonprofit Terms; Industry Terms: Not Available to Industry
How to cite: pIVR5 was a gift from Christopher Reisch (Addgene plasmid # 167510 ; http://n2t.net/addgene:167510 ; RRID:Addgene_167510)
