[The description below was written by a language model from this plasmid's Addgene catalogue record and pLannotate feature annotations shown in this document.]
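Description:
pIVR5 is a bacterial expression and synthetic-biology vector from a plasmid toolbox built for controlled gene expression across the Proteobacteria. It replicates in E. coli through a ColE1/pUC-type origin. The catalogue lists it as low copy, whereas the annotation describes this origin as high-copy, and only a short fragment of rop is detected. Selection is with gentamicin, via an aacC1 gentamicin acetyltransferase gene driven by the class 1 integron Pc promoter. The sequence also contains a complete β-lactamase (AmpR) gene with its promoter in the backbone, although ampicillin is not listed as a selection marker, and a fragment of the pBR322 bom region.

The payload lies between the Tn7L and Tn7R ends, forming a mini-Tn7 element. This arrangement is normally used for site-specific chromosomal insertion when Tn7 transposase functions are provided, and it would allow use in hosts where the pUC origin does not replicate. This probably accounts for the "broad-host range" label, though the record does not say so explicitly. Within the element, the VanRAM repressor controls the PVanCC promoter, a vanillate-responsive system, which drives the red fluorescent reporter mRFP1. VanR and PVanCC are not annotated by name in the feature table; they probably correspond to the unannotated region and the partial promoter matches upstream of mRFP1. A sTRSV hammerhead ribozyme sits between the promoter and the reporter, acting as an insulator that cleaves the 5′ leader to standardise the transcript. Lambda t0 and rrnB T1 terminators shield the cassette from read-through. The gentamicin marker is flanked by FRT sites, so FLP recombinase can excise it after integration. The construct serves as a reporter for characterising inducible expression and as a template for swapping in other genes.
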