Features (pLannotate 1.2.2; 22 found; start..end, strand, type, name):
      1..31      -  CDS            lacZα (fragment): LacZα fragment of β-galactosidase; lacZ fragment
    820..866     -  promoter       lacI promoter (fragment): lacI
    957..981     +  promoter       J23119(SpeI) promoter (fragment): bacterial promoter (Registry of Standard Biological Parts BBa J23119) modified to end with an SpeI site
    998..1047    +  misc_RNA       sTRSV HHRz: hammerhead ribozyme from the tobacco ringspot virus satellite RNA (Khvorova et al., 2003)
   1110..1784    +  CDS            mRFP1: mRFP1 is a basic (constitutively fluorescent) red fluorescent protein published in 2002, derived from Discosoma sp.. It is reported to be a somewhat slowly-maturing monomer with low acid sensitivity.
   1867..2032    -  mobile_element Tn7L: mini-Tn7 element (left end of the Tn7 transposon) Tn7
   2065..2119    -  CDS            lacI (fragment): lac repressor; lacI; The lac repressor binds to the lac operator to inhibit transcription in E. coli. This inhibition can be relieved by adding lactose or isopropyl-β-D-thiogalactopyranoside (IPTG).
   2302..2890    -  rep_origin     ori: high-copy-number ColE1/pMB1/pBR322/pUC origin of replication
   3061..3921    -  CDS            AmpR: β-lactamase; bla; confers resistance to ampicillin, carbenicillin, and related antibiotics
   3922..4026    -  promoter       AmpR promoter: bla
   4121..4156    +  CDS            rop (fragment): Rop protein, which maintains plasmids at low copy number; rop
   4258..4357    +  misc_feature   bom (fragment): basis of mobility region from pBR322
   4363..4431    -  CDS            lacZα (fragment): LacZα fragment of β-galactosidase; lacZ fragment
   4503..4701    -  mobile_element Tn7R (fragment): mini-Tn7 element (right end of the Tn7 transposon) Tn7
   4705..4729    -  misc_feature   MCS (fragment): pBluescript multiple cloning site
   4750..4844    +  terminator     lambda t0 terminator: transcription terminator from phage lambda
   4854..4883    +  CDS            CmR (fragment): chloramphenicol acetyltransferase confers resistance to chloramphenicol
   4947..5033    +  terminator     rrnB T1 terminator: Escherichia coli rrnB; transcription terminator T1 from the E. coli rrnB gene
   5093..5126    +  protein_bind   FRT (minimal): supports FLP-mediated excision but not integration (Turan and Bode, 2011) FLP recombinase from the Saccharomyces cerevisiae 2μ plasmid
   5256..5789    -  CDS            GmR: gentamycin acetyltransferase; aacC1; confers resistance to gentamycin
   5978..6006    -  promoter       Pc promoter: intI1 (promoter lies within the coding sequence); class 1 integron promoter
   6047..6094    +  protein_bind   FRT: FLP-mediated recombination occurs in the 8-bp core sequence TCTAGAAA (Turan and Bode, 2011). FLP recombinase from the Saccharomyces cerevisiae 2μ plasmid
>Addgene plasmid #167510 | pIVR5 | addgene full sequence | sequence record 332737 | Addgene NGS Result
GTCACGACGTTGTAAAACGACGGCCAGTGAAACAGACGAAGAATCCATGGTCAATCTGCACGAATTGACC
ATGCTGCACCCAGCGGTGCGCCTGCGCTTGCTGCTGCTTCAAAAACTTTTGCATTACGAATTGCTGCCAG
TGCATGATCACGCATAATACGTTCTGCACCTTCGGCATCACCACAGCTAACTGCATCCAGAACTGCCTGA
TGCTGACGATGTGCTGCCAGCAGATGTTCATATTCGGCAGACAGGTCCATCAGATCCAGGGCCAGTGCAC
CGGCTGCTGCAAACGGTTCAAAACCATTACGTGCCAGTGCGCTTTCAACTGCACCATTACCTGCTGCGCT
AACCAGGGTATCATGAAATGCCTGATTATATGCGGCATAACGATCCAGATCTTCACCATTCAGGCGACCG
GCTGCAAACAGTGCTTCACCTTCTGCAATCAGTACAACAAAACGTGCATGGGTTTCTGAGGTCATACCAC
GTTCTGCCAGACGACGTGCTGCAAAACCTTCCAGAACACCACGAACTTCAATTGCATCACGAATCTGATC
GCTGCTAACACCACGGGCTGCATAACCACGTGCACCCAGACGAACAACCAGACCTTCTTGTTCCAGTGAA
CGCAGTGCGATACGAACCGGCATACGGCTAACACCCAGTGCTGCTGCGGTCGGAATTTCTGCAATACGTT
CACCACTTTTGATTTCACCGCTTGCAATCATTTTACGCAGTGCCATCATAACACGCTGACCCGGTTTAAT
ACGAGGCATGTCCATGTCTATCCTCCTTATTTACGTTCGTTAGTTTAAGCGGGCGCTATCATGCCATACC
GCGAAAGGTTTTGCGCCATTCGATGGCGCGCCGCCAATTATTGAAGGCCTCCCTAACGGGGGGCCTTTTT
TTGTTTCTGGTCTCCCGCTTAACGATCGTTGGCTGATTGGATCCAATTGACAGCTAGCTCAGTCCTAGGT
ACCATTGGATCCAATAGCTGTCACCGGATGTGCTTTCCGGTCTGATGAGTCCGTGAGGACGAAACAGCCT
CTACAAATAATTTTGTTTAAGAACTGGGAAGAGCGCAGATTAAAGAGGAGAAATACTAGATGGCTTCCTC
CGAAGACGTTATCAAAGAGTTCATGCGTTTCAAAGTTCGTATGGAAGGTTCCGTTAACGGTCACGAGTTC
GAAATCGAAGGTGAAGGTGAAGGTCGTCCGTACGAAGGTACCCAGACCGCTAAACTGAAAGTTACCAAAG
GTGGTCCGCTGCCGTTCGCTTGGGACATCCTGTCCCCGCAGTTCCAGTACGGTTCCAAAGCTTACGTTAA
ACACCCGGCTGACATCCCGGACTACCTGAAACTGTCCTTCCCGGAAGGTTTCAAATGGGAACGTGTTATG
AACTTCGAAGACGGTGGTGTTGTTACCGTTACCCAGGACTCCTCCCTGCAAGACGGTGAGTTCATCTACA
AAGTTAAACTGCGTGGTACCAACTTCCCGTCCGACGGTCCGGTTATGCAGAAAAAAACCATGGGTTGGGA
AGCTTCCACCGAACGTATGTACCCGGAAGACGGTGCTCTGAAAGGTGAAATCAAAATGCGTCTGAAACTG
AAAGACGGTGGTCACTACGACGCTGAAGTTAAAACCACCTACATGGCTAAAAAACCGGTTCAGCTGCCGG
GTGCTTACAAAACCGACATCAAACTGGACATCACCTCCCACAACGAAGACTACACCATCGTTGAACAGTA
CGAACGTGCTGAAGGTCGTCACTCCACCGGTGCTTAATAACGCTGATAGTGCTAGTGTAGATCGCGCTTT
CCAGTCGGGAAACCTGTCGTGGTACCTCGCGAAGGCCTTGCAGGCCAACCAGATAAGTGAAATCTAGTTC
CAAACTATTTTGTCATTTTTAATTTTCGTATTAGCTTACGACGCTACACCCAGTTCCCATCTATTTTGTC
ACTCTTCCCTAAATAATCCTTAAAAACTCCATTTCCACCCCTCCCAGTTCCCAACTATTTTGTCCGCCCA
CAGCGGGGCATTTTTCTTCCTGTTATGTTTGGGCGCTGCATTAATGAATCGGCCAACGCGCGGGGAGAGG
CGGTTTGCGTATTGGGCGCTCTTCCGCTTCCTCGCTCACTGACCCGCTGCGCTCGGTCGTTCGGCTGCGG
CGAGCGGTATCAGCTCACTCAAAGGCGGTAATACGGTTATCCACAGAATCAGGGGATAACGCAGGAAAGA
ACATGTGAGCAAAAGGCCAGCAAAAGGCCAGGAACCGTAAAAAGGCCGCGTTGCTGGCGTTTTTCCATAG
GCTCCGCCCCCCTGACGAGCATCACAAAAATCGACGCTCAAGTCAGAGGTGGCGAAACCCGACAGGACTA
TAAAGATACCAGGCGTTTCCCCCTGGAAGCTCCCTCGTGCGCTCTCCTGTTCCGACCCTGCCGCTTACCG
GATACCTGTCCGCCTTTCTCCCTTCGGGAAGCGTGGCGCTTTCTCATAGCTCACGCTGTAGGTATCTCAG
TTCGGTGTAGGTCGTTCGCTCCAAGCTGGGCTGTGTGCACGAACCCCCCGTTCAGCCCGACCGCTGCGCC
TTATCCGGTAACTATCGTCTTGAGTCCAACCCGGTAAGACACGACTTATCGCCACTGGCAGCAGCCACTG
GTAACAGGATTAGCAGAGCGAGGTATGTAGGCGGTGCTACAGAGTTCTTGAAGTGGTGGCCTAACTACGG
CTACACTAGAAGAACAGTATTTGGTATCTGCGCTCTGCTGAAGCCAGTTACCTTCGGAAAAAGAGTTGGT
AGCTCTTGATCCGGCAAACAAACCACCGCTGGTAGCGGTGGTTTTTTTGTTTGCAAGCAGCAGATTACGC
GCAGAAAAAAAGGATCTCAAGAAGATCCTTTGATCTTTTCTACGGGGTCTGACGCTCAGTGGAACGAAAA
CTCACGTTAAGGGATTTTGGTCATGAGATTATCAAAAAGGATCTTCACCTAGATCCTTTTAAATTAAAAA
TGAAGTTTTAAATCAATCTAAAGTATATATGAGTAAACTTGGTCTGACAGTTACCAATGCTTAATCAGTG
AGGCACCTATCTCAGCGATCTGTCTATTTCGTTCATCCATAGTTGCCTGACTCCCCGTCGTGTAGATAAC
TACGATACGGGAGGGCTTACCATCTGGCCCCAGTGCTGCAATGATACCGCGAGACCCACGCTCACCGGCT
CCAGATTTATCAGCAATAAACCAGCCAGCCGGAAGGGCCGAGCGCAGAAGTGGTCCTGCAACTTTATCCG
CCTCCATCCAGTCTATTAATTGTTGCCGGGAAGCTAGAGTAAGTAGTTCGCCAGTTAATAGTTTGCGCAA
CGTTGTTGCCATTGCTACAGGCATCGTGGTGTCACGCTCGTCGTTTGGTATGGCTTCATTCAGCTCCGGT
TCCCAACGATCAAGGCGAGTTACATGATCCCCCATGTTGTGCAAAAAAGCGGTTAGCTCCTTCGGTCCTC
CGATCGTTGTCAGAAGTAAGTTGGCCGCAGTGTTATCACTCATGGTTATGGCAGCACTGCATAATTCTCT
TACTGTCATGCCATCCGTAAGATGCTTTTCTGTGACTGGTGAGTACTCAACCAAGTCATTCTGAGAATAG
TGTATGCGGCGACCGAGTTGCTCTTGCCCGGCGTCAATACGGGATAATACCGCGCCACATAGCAGAACTT
TAAAAGTGCTCATCATTGGAAAACGTTCTTCGGGGCGAAAACTCTCAAGGATCTTACCGCTGTTGAGATC
CAGTTCGATGTAACCCACTCGTGCACCCAACTGATCTTCAGCATCTTTTACTTTCACCAGCGTTTCTGGG
TGAGCAAAAACAGGAAGGCAAAATGCCGCAAAAAAGGGAATAAGGGCGACACGGAAATGTTGAATACTCA
TACTCTTCCTTTTTCAATATTATTGAAGCATTTATCAGGGTTATTGTCTCATGAGCGGATACATATTTGA
ATGTATTTAGAAAAATAAACAAATAGGGGTTCCGCGCACATTTCCCCGAAAAGTGCCACCTGACGTCTAA
GAAACCATTATTATCATGACATTAACCTATAAAAATAGGCGTATCACGAGGCCCTTTCGTCTCGCGCGTT
TCGGTGATGACGGTGAAAACCTCTGACACATGCAGCTCCCGGAGACGGTCACAGCTTGTCTGTAAGCGGA
TGCCGGGAGCAGACAAGCCCGTCAGGGCGCGTCAGCGGGTGTTGGCGGGTGTCGGGGCTGGCTTAACTAT
GCGGCATCAGAGCAGATTGTACTGAGAGTGCACCATATGCGGTGTGAAATACCGCACAGATGCGTAAGGA
GAAAATACCGCATCAGGCGCCATTCGCCATTCAGGCTGCGCAACTGTTGGGAAGGGCGATCGGTGCGGGC
CTCTTCGCTATTACGCCAGCTAGAGGACCAGCCGCGTAACCTGGCAAAATCGGTTACGGTTGAGTAATAA
ATGGATGCCCTGCGTAAGCGGGTGTGGGCGGACAATAAAGTCTTAAACTGAACAAAATAGATCTAAACTA
TGACAATAAAGTCTTAAACTAGACAGAATAGTTGTAAACTGAAATCAGTCCAGTTATGCTGTGAAAAAGC
ATACTGGACTTTTGTTATGGCTAAAGCAAACTCTTCATTTTCTGAAGTGCAAATTGCCCGTCGTATTAAA
GAGGGGCGTGGGGTTCGAGGTCGACGGTATCGATAAGCTAGCTTAATTAGCTGAGCTTGGACTCCTGTTG
ATAGATCCAGTAATGACCTCAGAACTCCATCTGGATTTGTTCAGAACGCTCGGTTGCCGCCGGGCGTTTT
TTATTGGTGAGAATCCAAGCTAGACTGCGATGAGTGGCAGGGCGGGGCGTAATTTTTTTAAGGCAGTTAT
TGGTGCCCTTAAACGCCTGGGGTAATGACTCTCTAGCTTGAGGCATCAAATAAAACGAAAGGCTCAGTCG
AAAGACTGGGCCTTTCGTTTTATCTGTTGTTTGTCGGTGAACGCTCTCCTGAGTAGGACAAATCCGCCGC
TAGGAGCTTGCGGCCCGGACGATCGAATTGGGGATCTTGAAGTACCTATTCCGAAGTTCCTATTCTCTAG
AAAGTATAGGAACTTCAGAGCGCTTTTGAAGCTGATGTGCTTAAAAACTTACTCAATGGAATTCTAGATC
GAATTGGCCGCGGCGTTGTGACAATTTACCGAACAACTCCGCGGCCGGGAAGCCGATCTCGGCTTGAACG
AATTGTTAGGTGGCGGTACTTGGGTCGATATCAAAGTGCATCACTTCTTCCCGTATGCCCAACTTTGTAT
AGAGAGCCACTGCGGGATCGTCACCGTAATCTGCTTGCACGTAGATCACATAAGCACCAAGCGCGTTGGC
CTCATGCTTGAGGAGATTGATGAGCGCGGTGGCAATGCCCTGCCTCCGGTGCTCGCCGGAGACTGCGAGA
TCATAGATATAGATCTCACTACGCGGCTGCTCAAACTTGGGCAGAACGTAAGCCGCGAGAGCGCCAACAA
CCGCTTCTTGGTCGAAGGCAGCAAGCGCGATGAATGTCTTACTACGGAGCAAGTTCCCGAGGTAATCGGA
GTCCGGCTGATGTTGGGAGTAGGTGGCTACGTCTCCGAACTCACGACCGAAAAGATCAAGAGCAGCCCGC
ATGGATTTGACTTGGTCAGGGCCGAGCCTACATGTGCGAATGATGCCCATACTTGAGCCACCTAACTTTG
TTTTAGGGCGACTGCCCTGCTGCGTAACATCGTTGCTGCTGCGTAACATCGTTGCTGCTCCATAACATCA
AACATCGACCCACGGCGTAACGCGCTTGCTGCTTGGATGCCCGAGGCATAGACTGTACAAAAAAACAGTC
ATAACAAGCCATGAAAACCGCCACTGCGCCGTTACCACCGCTGCGTTCGGTCAAGGTTCTGGACCAGTTG
CGTGAGCGCATACGCTACTTGCATTACAGTTTACGAACCGAACAGGCTTATGTCAATTCGATCCATTGCT
GTTGACAAAGGGAATCAGGGGATCTTGAAGTTCCTATTCCGAAGTTCCTATTCTCTAGAAAGTATAGGAA
CTTCAGAGCGCTTTTGAAGCTAATTCGATCATGCATGAGCTCACTAG
